Addgene plasmid #47896: pRK5-myc-Miro2 A13V
Purpose: Expresses myc tagged Miro2 A13V constitutively active mutant
Depositing lab: Pontus Aspenström. Depositing organization: Karolinska Institutet. Publication: The atypical Rho GTPases Miro-1 and Miro-2 have essential roles in mitochondrial trafficking. Fransson S, Ruusala A, Aspenstrom P. Biochem Biophys Res Commun. 2006 Jun 2;344(2):500-10. Epub 2006 Apr 3. 10.1016/j.bbrc.2006.03.163 PubMed 16630562.
Backbone
  Vector backbone: pRK5-myc
  Backbone manufacturer: Dr. Alan Hall, MRC-LMCB
  Modifications to backbone: Myc inserted into EcoRI/PstI site (sites destroyed).
  Vector type: Mammalian Expression
Growth in bacteria
  Bacterial resistance: Ampicillin, 100 μg/mL
  Growth temperature: 37°C
  Growth strain: DH5alpha
  Copy number: Low Copy
Gene/Insert
  Gene/Insert name: Miro2 A13V (alt names: RHOT2; ras homolog family member T2; Miro-2)
  Species: H. sapiens (human)
  Mutation: A13V, constitutively active mutant
  GenBank ID: AJ517413
  Entrez Gene: RHOT2 (a.k.a. ARHT2, C16orf39, MIRO-2, MIRO2, RASL)
  Promoter: CMV
  Tag / fusion protein: myc (N terminal on backbone)
  Cloning method: Restriction Enzyme; 5′ cloning site BglII (destroyed during cloning); 3′ cloning site EcoRI (not destroyed)
  Sequencing primers: 5′ SP6; 3′ SV40pA-R
Terms and licenses: Academic/Nonprofit Terms; Industry Terms: Not Available to Industry
How to cite: pRK5-myc-Miro2 A13V was a gift from Pontus Aspenström (Addgene plasmid # 47896 ; http://n2t.net/addgene:47896 ; RRID:Addgene_47896)
