[The description below was written by a language model from this plasmid's Addgene catalogue record.]
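Description:
pRK5-myc-Miro2 A13V is a mammalian expression plasmid built on the pRK5-myc backbone, a derivative of pRK5 in which a myc epitope coding sequence was inserted between the EcoRI and PstI sites, destroying both. It is propagated in E. coli under ampicillin selection and is recorded as low copy. No feature table is available for this entry, so the bacterial origin and other backbone elements are not explicitly listed. The use of SP6 and SV40 polyadenylation-region primers for sequencing implies that an SP6 promoter site lies upstream of the insert and an SV40 polyA signal downstream. No mammalian selection marker is recorded, which suits the plasmid to transient transfection.

The insert is human Miro2 (RHOT2, ras homolog family member T2), an atypical Rho-family GTPase associated with mitochondria. It carries the A13V substitution, which the record describes as a constitutively active mutant. The coding sequence was cloned by restriction digestion, with the 5′ BglII junction destroyed and the 3′ EcoRI site retained, placing it in frame behind the backbone-encoded N-terminal myc tag. Transcription is driven by the CMV promoter, giving strong constitutive expression in many mammalian cell types, and the myc tag allows detection or immunoprecipitation of the fusion protein with anti-myc antibodies.

The construct is intended for overexpressing activated Miro2 in cultured mammalian cells. The associated work concerns the roles of Miro-1 and Miro-2 in mitochondrial trafficking, so a typical use is comparing this mutant with wild-type or other variant forms to examine how the GTPase activation state affects mitochondrial distribution and movement.
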