>Addgene plasmid #47896 | pRK5-myc-Miro2 A13V | addgene partial sequence | sequence record 70717 | LNCX 5'-AGCTCGTTTAGTGAACCGTCAGATC-3'
CCTATAGAGTCTATAGGCCCACCCCCTTGGCTTCGTTAGAACGCGGCTACAATTAATACATAACCTTATG
TATCATACACATACGATTTAGGTGACACTATAGAATAACATCCACTTTGCCTTTCTCTCCACAGGTGTCC
ACTCCCAGGTCCAACTGCACCTCGGTTCTATCGATTGAATTGGCCACCATGGAGCAGAAGCTGATCTCCG
AGGAGGACCTGGGATCTATGAGGCGGGACGTGCGCATCCTGTTACTGGGCGAGGTCCAGGTGGGGAAGAC
GTCGCTGATCCTGTCCCTGGTGGGCGAGGAGTTCCCCGAGGAGGTCCCTCCCCGCGCGGAGGAGATCACC
ATCCCCGCGGACGTCACCCCGGAGAAGGTGCCCACCCACATCGTGGACTACTCAGAAGCCGAGCAGACGG
ACGAGGAGCTGCGGGAGGAGATCCACAAGGCAAACGTGGTGTGTGTGGTGTATGACGTCTCTGAGGAGGC
CACCATTGAGAAGATTCGAACTAAGTGGATCCCACTGGTGAATGGGGGGACCACGCAGGGGCCCAGGGTG
CCCATCATCCTAGTGGGCAACAAGTCAGACCTGCGGTCGGGGAGCTCCATGGAGGCCGTGCTCCCCATCA
TGAGCCAGTTTTCCGAGATTGAGACCTGCGTGGAGTGTTCGGCCAAGAACCTGAGGAACATCTCAGAGCT
GTTCTACTACGCC
